>Addgene plasmid #173876 | mCherry-NES-SspB-RGL2-GEF-P2A-iLIDcaax | addgene full sequence | sequence record 341731 | Addgene NGS Result
CGCCATGCATTAGTTATTAATAGTAATCAATTACGGGGTCATTAGTTCATAGCCCATATATGGAGTTCCG
CGTTACATAACTTACGGTAAATGGCCCGCCTGGCTGACCGCCCAACGACCCCCGCCCATTGACGTCAATA
ATGACGTATGTTCCCATAGTAACGCCAATAGGGACTTTCCATTGACGTCAATGGGTGGAGTATTTACGGT
AAACTGCCCACTTGGCAGTACATCAAGTGTATCATATGCCAAGTACGCCCCCTATTGACGTCAATGACGG
TAAATGGCCCGCCTGGCATTATGCCCAGTACATGACCTTATGGGACTTTCCTACTTGGCAGTACATCTAC
GTATTAGTCATCGCTATTACCATGGTGATGCGGTTTTGGCAGTACATCAATGGGCGTGGATAGCGGTTTG
ACTCACGGGGATTTCCAAGTCTCCACCCCATTGACGTCAATGGGAGTTTGTTTTGGCACCAAAATCAACG
GGACTTTCCAAAATGTCGTAACAACTCCGCCCCATTGACGCAAATGGGCGGTAGGCGTGTACGGTGGGAG
GTCTATATAAGCAGAGCTGGTTTAGTGAACCGTCAGATCCGCTAGCGCTACCGGTCGCCACCATGGTGAG
CAAGGGCGAGGAGGATAACATGGCCATCATCAAGGAGTTCATGCGCTTCAAGGTGCACATGGAGGGCTCC
GTGAACGGCCACGAGTTCGAGATCGAGGGCGAGGGCGAGGGCCGCCCCTACGAGGGCACCCAGACCGCCA
AGCTGAAGGTGACCAAGGGTGGCCCCCTGCCCTTCGCCTGGGACATCCTGTCCCCTCAGTTCATGTACGG
CTCCAAGGCCTACGTGAAGCACCCCGCCGACATCCCCGACTACTTGAAGCTGTCCTTCCCCGAGGGCTTC
AAGTGGGAGCGCGTGATGAACTTCGAGGACGGCGGCGTGGTGACCGTGACCCAGGACTCCTCCCTGCAGG
ACGGCGAGTTCATCTACAAGGTGAAGCTGCGCGGCACCAACTTCCCCTCCGACGGCCCCGTAATGCAGAA
GAAGACCATGGGCTGGGAGGCCTCCTCCGAGCGGATGTACCCCGAGGACGGCGCCCTGAAGGGCGAGATC
AAGCAGAGGCTGAAGCTGAAGGACGGCGGCCACTACGACGCTGAGGTCAAGACCACCTACAAGGCCAAGA
AGCCCGTGCAGCTGCCCGGCGCCTACAACGTCAACATCAAGTTGGACATCACCTCCCACAACGAGGACTA
CACCATCGTGGAACAGTACGAACGCGCCGAGGGCCGCCACTCCACCGGCGGCATGGACGAGCTGTACAAG
TTCGGCATTGATCTGAGCGGCCTGACCCTGGGTACCAGTGCTGGAGGTAGCTCCCCGAAACGCCCTAAGC
TGCTGCGTGAATATTACGATTGGCTGGTTGATAACAGCTTTACCCCATATCTGGTGGTGGATGCCACATA
CCTGGGCGTGAACGTGCCCGTGGAGTATGTGAAAGACGGTCAGATCGTGCTGAATCTGTCTGCAAGTGCG
ACCGGCAACCTGCAACTGACAAATGATTTTATCCAGTTCAACGCCCGCTTTAAGGGCGTGTCTCGTGAAC
TGTATATCCCGATGGGTGCCGCTCTGGCCATTTACGCTCGCGAGAACGGCGATGGTGTGATGTTCGAACC
AGAAGAAATCTATGACGAGCTGAATATTGGTCTCGACAGTGCTGGAGGTAGTGCTGGAGGTTCAGCTGGT
GGACTCGAGATGCTCCCGCGGCCCCTGCGGCTGCTTTTGGACACGAGCCCCCCCGGGGGAGTCGTACTGA
GCAGCTTCCGAAGCCGGGACCCCGAAGAGGGTGGGGGCCCAGGTGGCCTGGTCGTGGGCGGGGGGCAGGA
GGAAGAGGAGGAGGAAGAAGAAGAGGCCCCTGTGTCCGTCTGGGATGAGGAGGAGGATGGTGCCGTGTTT
ACCGTCACAAGCCGCCAATATCGACCTCTTGATCCCTTGGTCCCTATGCCTCCCCCACGTTCCTCCCGAC
GGCTCCGAGCTGGCACTCTGGAGGCCCTGGTCAGACACCTACTGGATACCCGGACATCAGGGACTGATGT
GAGCTTCATGTCAGCCTTCCTGGCTACCCACCGGGCCTTCACCTCCACGCCTGCCTTGCTAGGGCTTATG
GCTGACAGGCTGGAAGCCCTTGAATCCCATCCTACCGACGAACTAGAGAGGACAACAGAGGTAGCCATCT
CTGTACTGTCAACCTGGCTGGCCTCTCACCCTGAGGATTTTGGCTCTGAGGCCAAGGGTCAGCTTGACCG
GCTTGAGAGCTTCTTACTTCAGACAGGGTATGCAGCAGGGAAGGGTGTTGGGGGGGGCAGCGCTGACCTC
ATCCGCAATCTCCGGTCCCGGGTGGACCCCCAGGCCCCCGACCTTCCTAAGCCCCTGGCCCTCCCCGGCG
ATCCCCCTGCTGACCCCACGGATGTCCTGGTGTTCCTCGCTGACCACTTGGCCGAACAGCTGACCCTGCT
AGATGCGGAACTTTTTCTCAATTTGATCCCCTCTCAGTGCCTGGGAGGCCTGTGGGGTCACAGAGACCGG
CCAGGACATTCTCACCTCTGCCCATCTGTCCGAGCTACTGTCACACAGTTTAACAAGGTGGCAGGGGCAG
TGGTTAGTTCTGTCCTGGGGGCTACTTCCACTGGAGAGGGACCTGGGGAGGTGACCATACGGCCACTCCG
TCCCCCACAGAGGGCCCGGCTCCTGGAGAAGTGGATCCGCGTGGCAGAGGAGTGCCGGCTGCTCCGAAAC
TTCTCTTCAGTTTATGCCGTGGTGTCAGCCCTGCAGTCCAGCCCCATCCACAGGCTTCGGGCAGCCTGGG
GGGAAGCAACCAGGGACAGCCTCAGAGTCTTTTCCAGCCTCTGCCAGATTTTCTCCGAGGAGGATAATTA
TTCCCAGAGTCGGGAGCTGCTCGTGCAGGAGGTGAAGCTGCAGTCTCCTCTGGAGCCACACTCCAAGAAG
GCCCCGAGGTCTGGCTCCCGGGGTGGGGGTGTGGTCCCATACCTTGGCACCTTCCTGAAGGACCTTGTGA
TGCTGGATGCAGCCTCCAAGGATGAGTTGGAGAATGGATACATCAATTTTGACAAGCGGAGGAAGGAGTT
TGCAGTCCTTTCTGAGTTGCGACGGCTCCAGAATGAATGTCGTGGCTATAACCTCCAACCTGACCATGAT
ATCCAGAGGTGGCTACAGGGGCTCCGGCCACTGACAGAGGCTCAGAGCCATCGTGTATCCTGTGAGGTGG
AGCCACCTGGTTCCAGTGACCCTCCGCGGGGAAGCGGAGCTACTAACTTCAGCCTGCTGAAGCAGGCTGG
AGACGTGGAGGAGAACCCTGGACCTGCACCGGGATCCGGGGAGTTTCTGGCAACCACACTGGAACGGATC
GAGAAAAATTTCGTGATTACTGATCCGAGACTGCCTGACAACCCAATCATTTTTGCGAGCGATTCCTTCC
TGCAGCTGACAGAATATTCTCGGGAAGAGATCCTGGGGCGCAATTGCCGTTTTCTGCAGGGACCCGAGAC
AGACCGTGCCACTGTTCGGAAAATCAGAGATGCTATTGACAACCAGACTGAAGTGACCGTTCAGCTGATC
AATTATACCAAGAGCGGCAAGAAGTTCTGGAACGTGTTCCACCTGCAGCCGATGCGCGATTATAAGGGCG
ACGTCCAGTACTTCATTGGCGTGCAGCTGGATGGCACCGAACGTCTTCATGGCGCCGCTGAGCGTGAGGC
GGTCTGCCTGATCAAAAAGACAGCCTTTCAGATTGCTGAGGCAGCGAACGACGAAAATTACTTTGGAAGC
GGGAGTGGGAGCAAAAAGAAGAAAAAGAAGTCAAAGACAAAGTGTGTAATTATGTAGGCGGCCGCGACTC
TAGATCATAATCAGCCATACCACATTTGTAGAGGTTTTACTTGCTTTAAAAAACCTCCCACACCTCCCCC
TGAACCTGAAACATAAAATGAATGCAATTGTTGTTGTTAACTTGTTTATTGCAGCTTATAATGGTTACAA
ATAAAGCAATAGCATCACAAATTTCACAAATAAAGCATTTTTTTCACTGCATTCTAGTTGTGGTTTGTCC
AAACTCATCAATGTATCTTAAGGCGTAAATTGTAAGCGTTAATATTTTGTTAAAATTCGCGTTAAATTTT
TGTTAAATCAGCTCATTTTTTAACCAATAGGCCGAAATCGGCAAAATCCCTTATAAATCAAAAGAATAGA
CCGAGATAGGGT
[37 nt withheld, positions 4283-4319]
AAAGAACGTGGACTCCAACGTCAAAGG
[49 nt withheld, positions 4347-4395]
T
[91 nt withheld, positions 4397-4487]
G
[124 nt withheld, positions 4489-4612]
CAGGTGGCACTTTTCGGGGAAATGTGCGCGGAACCCCTATTTGTTTATTTTTCTAAATACATTCAAATAT
GTATCCGCTCATGAGACAATAACCCTGATAAATGCTTCAATAATATTGAAAAAGGAAGAGTCCTGAGGCG
GAAAGAACCAGCTGTGGAATGTGTGTCAGTTAGGGTGTGGAAAGTCCCCAGGCTCCCCAGCAGGCAGAAG
TATGCAAAGCATGCATCTCAATTAGTCAGCAACCAGGTGTGGAAAGTCCCCAGGCTCCCCAGCAGGCAGA
AGTATGCAAAGCATGCATCTCAATTAGTCAGCAACCATAGTCCCGCCCCTAACTCCGCCCATCCCGCCCC
TAACTCCGCCCAGTTCCGCCCATTCTCCGCCCCATGGCTGACTAATTTTTTTTATTTATGCAGAGGCCGA
GGCCGCCTCGGCCTCTGAGCTATTCCAGAAGTAGTGAGGAGGCTTTTTTGGAGGCCTAGGCTTTTGCAAA
GATCGATCAAGAGACAGGATGAGGATCGTTTCGCATGATTGAACAAGATGGATTGCACGCAGGTTCTCCG
GCCGCTTGGGTGGAGAGGCTATTCGGCTATGACTGGGCACAACAGACAATCGGCTGCTCTGATGCCGCCG
TGTTCCGGCTGTCAGCGCAGGGGCGCCCGGTTCTTTTTGTCAAGACCGACCTGTCCGGTGCCCTGAATGA
ACTGCAAGACGAGGCAGCGCGGCTATCGTGGCTGGCCACGACGGGCGTTCCTTGCGCAGCTGTGCTCGAC
GTTGTCACTGAAGCGGGAAGGGACTGGCTGCTATTGGGCGAAGTGCCGGGGCAGGATCTCCTGTCATCTC
ACCTTGCTCCTGCCGAGAAAGTATCCATCATGGCTGATGCAATGCGGCGGCTGCATACGCTTGATCCGGC
TACCTGCCCATTCGACCACCAAGCGAAACATCGCATCGAGCGAGCACGTACTCGGATGGAAGCCGGTCTT
GTCGATCAGGATGATCTGGACGAAGAGCATCAGGGGCTCGCGCCAGCCGAACTGTTCGCCAGGCTCAAGG
CGAGCATGCCCGACGGCGAGGATCTCGTCGTGACCCATGGCGATGCCTGCTTGCCGAATATCATGGTGGA
AAATGGCCGCTTTTCTGGATTCATCGACTGTGGCCGGCTGGGTGTGGCGGACCGCTATCAGGACATAGCG
TTGGCTACCCGTGATATTGCTGAAGAGCTTGGCGGCGAATGGGCTGACCGCTTCCTCGTGCTTTACGGTA
TCGCCGCTCCCGATTCGCAGCGCATCGCCTTCTATCGCCTTCTTGACGAGTTCTTCTGAGCGGGACTCTG
GGGTTCGAAATGACCGACCAAGCGACGCCCAACCTGCCATCACGAGATTTCGATTCCACCGCCGCCTTCT
ATGAAAGGTTGGGCTTCGGAATCGTTTTCCGGGACGCCGGCTGGATGATCCTCCAGCGCGGGGATCTCAT
GCTGGAGTTCTTCGCCCACCCTAGGGGGAGGCTAACTGAAACACGGAAGGAGACAATACCGGAAGGAACC
CGCGCTATGACGGCAATAAAAAGACAGAATAAAACGCACGGTGTTGGGTCGTTTGTTCATAAACGCGGGG
TTCGGTCCCAGGGCTGGCACTCTGTCGATACCCCACCGAGACCCCATTGGGGCCAATACGCCCGCGTTTC
TTCCTTTTCCCCACCCCACCCCCCAAGTTCGGGTGAAGGCCCAGGGCTCGCAGCCAACGTCGGGGCGGCA
GGCCCTGCCATAGCCTCAGGTTACTCATATATACTTTAGATTGATTTAAAACTTCATTTTTAATTTAAAA
GGATCTAGGTGAAGATCCTTTTTGATAATCTCATGACCAAAATCCCTTAACGTGAGTTTTCGTTCCACTG
AGCGTCAGACCCCGTAGAAAAGATCAAAGGATCTTCTTGAGATCCTTTTTTTCTGCGCGTAATCTGCTGC
TTGCAAACAAAAAAACCACCGCTACCAGCGGTGGTTTGTTTGCCGGATCAAGAGCTACCAACTCTTTTTC
CGAAGGTAACTGGCTTCAGCAGAGCGCAGATACCAAATACTGTTCTTCTAGTGTAGCCGTAGTTAGGCCA
CCACTTCAAGAACTCTGTAGCACCGCCTACATACCTCGCTCTGCTAATCCTGTTACCAGTGGCTGCTGCC
AGTGGCGATAAGTCGTGTCTTACCGGGTTGGACTCAAGACGATAGTTACCGGATAAGGCGCAGCGGTCGG
GCTGAACGGGGGGTTCGTGCACACAGCCCAGCTTGGAGCGAACGACCTACACCGAACTGAGATACCTACA
GCGTGAGCTATGAGAAAGCGCCACGCTTCCCGAAGGGAGAAAGGCGGACAGGTATCCGGTAAGCGGCAGG
GTCGGAACAGGAGAGCGCACGAGGGAGCTTCCAGGGGGAAACGCCTGGTATCTTTATAGTCCTGTCGGGT
TTCGCCACCTCTGACTTGAGCGTCGATTTTTGTGATGCTCGTCAGGGGGGCGGAGCCTATGGAAAAACGC
CAGCAACGCGGCCTTTTTACGGTTCCTGGCCTTTTGCTGGCCTTTTGCTCACATGTTCTTTCCTGCGTTA
TCCCCTGATTCTGTGGATAACCGTATTAC
Features (pLannotate 1.2.2; 17 found; start..end, strand, type, name):
     71..374     +  enhancer       CMV enhancer: human cytomegalovirus immediate early enhancer
    375..578     +  promoter       CMV promoter: human cytomegalovirus (CMV) immediate early promoter
    623..1330    +  CDS            mCherry: mCherry is a basic (constitutively fluorescent) red fluorescent protein published in 2004, derived from Discosoma sp.. It is reported to be a very rapidly-maturing monomer with low acid sensitivity.
   1379..1720    +  CDS            sspB (fragment): SSPB_HAEIN - Experimental evidence at protein level: Swiss-Prot protein existence level 1. Also stimulates degradation of the N-terminus of RseA (residues 1-108, alone or in complex with sigma-E) by ClpX-ClpP in a non-ssrA-mediated fashion. From Haemophilus influenzae (strain ATCC 51907 / DSM 11121 / KW20 / Rd).
   1760..3316    +  CDS            RGL2 (fragment): RGL2_HUMAN - Also known as RAB2L. Experimental evidence at protein level: Swiss-Prot protein existence level 1. Probable guanine nucleotide exchange factor. Putative effector of Ras and/or Rap. Associates with the GTP-bound form of Rap 1A and H-Ras in vitro (By similarity). From Homo sapiens (Human).
   3428..3745    +  CDS            miniSOG: miniSOG is a basic (constitutively fluorescent) cyan fluorescent protein published in 2011, derived from Arabidopsis thaliana. It requires the cofactor flavin for fluorescence.
   3863..3906    +  CDS            K-Ras (fragment): human small GTPase proto-oncoprotein
   3923..4006    +  CDS            large T antigen (fragment): large T antigen from SV40 (simian virus 40)
   4029..4150    +  polyA_signal   SV40 poly(A) signal: SV40 polyadenylation signal
   4184..4612    -  rep_origin     f1 ori (sequence partly withheld): f1 bacteriophage origin of replication; arrow indicates direction of (+) strand synthesis
   4639..4743    +  promoter       AmpR promoter: bla
   4745..5102    +  promoter       SV40 promoter: SV40 enhancer and early promoter
   5137..5931    +  CDS            NeoR/KanR: aminoglycoside phosphotransferase from Tn5; aph(3')-II (or nptII); confers resistance to neomycin, kanamycin, and G418 (Geneticin®)
   5952..6104    +  CDS            ble (fragment): BLE_KLEPN - Experimental evidence at protein level: Swiss-Prot protein existence level 1. Binding protein with a strong affinity to the bleomycin family of antibiotics. Binds to CL990; an antimitotic-antibiotic compound. From Klebsiella pneumoniae.
   6163..6210    +  polyA_signal   HSV TK poly(A) signal: herpes simplex virus thymidine kinase polyadenylation signal (Cole and Stacy, 1985)
   6301..6317    -  polyA_signal   bGH poly(A) signal (fragment): bovine growth hormone polyadenylation signal
   6539..7127    +  rep_origin     ori: high-copy-number ColE1/pMB1/pBR322/pUC origin of replication
