[The description below was written by a language model from this plasmid's Addgene catalogue record and pLannotate feature annotations shown in this document.]
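Description:
mCherry-NES-SspB-RGL2-GEF-P2A-iLIDcaax, also called opto-Ral, is a 7.2 kb mammalian expression plasmid built on the Clontech pEGFP-N1 backbone with EGFP removed and a roughly 3.3 kb insert placed between AgeI and NotI. It replicates in E. coli at high copy from a ColE1/pUC-type origin and also carries an f1 origin. A single NeoR/KanR gene sits behind tandem bacterial (bla) and SV40 early promoters and ends in an HSV TK polyadenylation signal. It gives kanamycin resistance in bacteria and could support G418 selection in mammalian cells.

The CMV enhancer/promoter drives one open reading frame that ends at the SV40 poly(A) signal and is split into two polypeptides by a P2A self-cleaving peptide. The first polypeptide is mCherry fused to a nuclear export signal, SspB and the guanine nucleotide exchange factor region of human RGL2, giving a red-fluorescent, cytosolic GEF module. The second is iLID carrying a C-terminal CAAX box, annotated as a K-Ras fragment, which anchors it to the plasma membrane. iLID is based on the oat (Avena sativa) LOV2 domain. The automated annotation labels this region miniSOG, most likely because both are LOV-domain proteins. The short large T antigen, ble and bGH hits also appear to be backbone remnants or annotation artefacts.

In the iLID/SspB system, blue light exposes an SspB-binding peptide on iLID, so illumination recruits the SspB-tagged RGL2 GEF to the membrane. There it is expected to activate Ral GTPases. The construct is used for light-controlled, spatially and temporally defined Ral activation in cultured mammalian cells, and was deposited as part of work on optogenetic control of small GTPases.
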