Addgene plasmid #173876: mCherry-NES-SspB-RGL2-GEF-P2A-iLIDcaax
Purpose: Mammalian expression of mCherry-NES-SspB-RGL2-GEF-P2A-iLIDcaax (opto-Ral)
Depositing lab: Takao Nakata. Depositing organization: Institute of Science Tokyo. Publication: Optogenetic control of small GTPases reveals RhoA mediates intracellular calcium signaling. Inaba H, Miao Q, Nakata T. J Biol Chem. 2021 Jan-Jun;296:100290. doi: 10.1016/j.jbc.2021.100290. Epub 2021 Jan 13. PubMed 33453281.
Backbone
  Vector backbone: pEGFP-N1
  Backbone manufacturer: Clontech
  Backbone size w/o insert (bp): 3946
  Total vector size (bp): 7231
  Modifications to backbone: EGFP was removed
  Vector type: Mammalian Expression
Growth in bacteria
  Bacterial resistance: Kanamycin, 50 μg/mL
  Growth temperature: 37°C
  Growth strain: DH5alpha
  Copy number: High Copy
Gene/Insert
  Gene/Insert name: mCherry-NES-SspB-RGL2GEF-P2A-iLIDcaax
  Species: H. sapiens (human); Avena sativa (oat)
  Insert size (bp): 3283
  Promoter: CMV
  Tag / fusion protein: mCherry (N terminal on insert); C-terminal CAAX-box (C terminal on backbone)
  Cloning method: Restriction Enzyme; 5′ cloning site AgeI (not destroyed); 3′ cloning site NotI (not destroyed)
  Sequencing primers: 5′ GGTCTATATAAGCAGAGCTGG; 3′ AAGTAAAACCTCTACAAATGTGG
Terms and licenses: Academic/Nonprofit Terms; Industry Terms: Not Available to Industry
How to cite: mCherry-NES-SspB-RGL2-GEF-P2A-iLIDcaax was a gift from Takao Nakata (Addgene plasmid # 173876 ; http://n2t.net/addgene:173876 ; RRID:Addgene_173876)
